Addgene plasmid #51338: 3FK2
Depositing lab: Cheryl Arrowsmith. Depositing organization: University of Toronto.
Backbone
  Vector backbone: pET28-MHL
  Vector type: Bacterial Expression
Growth in bacteria
  Bacterial resistance: Kanamycin, 50 μg/mL
  Growth temperature: 37°C
  Growth strain: DH5alpha
  Copy number: Low Copy
Gene/Insert
  Gene/Insert name: 3FK2 (alt name: GRLF1)
  Mutation: Truncation: See Comments
  Promoter: T7
  Tag / fusion protein: His (N terminal on insert)
  Cloning method: Ligation Independent Cloning
  Sequencing primers: 5′ T7; 3′ T7-term
Terms and licenses: Academic/Nonprofit Terms; Industry Terms: Not Available to Industry
How to cite: 3FK2 was a gift from Cheryl Arrowsmith (Addgene plasmid # 51338 ; http://n2t.net/addgene:51338 ; RRID:Addgene_51338)
