[The description below was written by a language model from this plasmid's Addgene catalogue record.]
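Description:
3FK2 is a bacterial expression plasmid built on the pET28-MHL backbone, a pET-family vector designed for T7-driven production of recombinant protein in E. coli. It is selected with kanamycin and is listed as low copy. The record names a standard cloning strain for propagation. Because transcription depends on the T7 promoter, protein production would need a host that supplies T7 RNA polymerase, such as a DE3 lysogen, although the record does not name an expression strain. No feature table is provided, so the origin of replication and other backbone elements are not documented here beyond what the catalogue fields state.

The insert is a truncated fragment of GRLF1, a gene generally known to encode a Rho GTPase-activating protein. The record refers to comments for the exact boundaries of the truncation, but those comments are not included, so neither the residue range nor the source species is stated. The fragment was introduced by ligation-independent cloning and carries an N-terminal His tag, which allows purification by immobilized metal affinity chromatography. The T7 promoter lies upstream of the insert, and the use of a T7 terminator sequencing primer implies a T7 terminator downstream.

The plasmid name has the format of a Protein Data Bank accession code, which suggests that the plasmid expresses a defined domain made for structure determination, though the record does not say this explicitly. More generally, a construct of this kind is suited to overexpressing and purifying the GRLF1 fragment for structural, biochemical or biophysical work.
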