>Addgene plasmid #51338 | 3FK2 | depositor partial sequence | sequence record 78240 | Insert sequence
GACCCGCGCCGTCGCAATATTCTGCGTAGTCTGCGCCGTAACACAAAAAAACCGAAGCCGAAACCGCGCC
CAAGCATCACTAAAGCAACGTGGGAATCTAATTATTTTGGGGTCCCGCTGACCACAGTTGTGACTCCGGA
GAAGCCGATTCCGATCTTCATTGAACGTTGCATCGAGTACATTGAAGCCACGGGCCTGTCGACCGAAGGT
ATCTATCGCGTATCAGGCAACAAAAGTGAGATGGAAAGCCTGCAGCGTCAATTTGATCAGGATCATAATC
TGGACCTGGCGGAGAAAGATTTCACAGTCAACACTGTTGCAGGTGCGATGAAGTCCTTTTTCTCGGAACT
GCCGGACCCGCTGGTGCCGTACAATATGCAGATTGATCTGGTAGAAGCTCATAAAATCAACGACCGCGAG
CAAAAACTGCACGCCCTGAAGGAAGTCCTGAAAAAATTTCCGAAGGAAAATCATGAGGTTTTTAAATATG
TGATTTCACACCTGAACAAAGTTTCCCATAATAACAAGGTGAATCTGATGACGTCTGAAAACCTGAGTAT
TTGTTTCTGGCCGACCCTGATGCGTCCGGATTTTAGCACCATGGATGCGCTGACAGCTACTCGCACGTAC
CAGACCATCATTGAGCTGTTCATCCAACAGTGCCCGTTTTTCTTTTATAATCGT
