>Addgene plasmid #51338 | 3FK2 | addgene partial sequence | sequence record 79383 | T7 5'-TAATACGACTCACTATAGGG-3'
AATAATTTTGTTTAACTTTAAGAAGGAGATATACCATGCATCATCATCATCATCACAGCAGCGGCAGAGA
AAACTTGTATTTCCAGGGCGACCCGCGCCGTCGCAATATTCTGCGTAGTCTGCGCCGTAACACAAAAAAA
CCGAAGCCGAAACCGCGCCCAAGCATCACTAAAGCAACGTGGGAATCTAATTATTTTGGGGTCCCGCTGA
CCACAGTTGTGACTCCGGAGAAGCCGATTCCGATCTTCATTGAACGTTGCATCGAGTACATTGAAGCCAC
GGGCCTGTCGACCGAAGGTATCTATCGCGTATCAGGCAACAAAAGTGAGATGGAAAGCCTGCAGCGTCAA
TTTGATCAGGATCATAATCTGGACCTGGCGGAGAAAGATTTCACAGTCAACACTGTTGCAGGTGCGATGA
AGTCCTTTTTCTCGGAACTGCCGGACCCGCTGGTGCCGTACAATATGCAGATTGATCTGGTAGAAGCTCA
TAAAATCAACGACCGCGAGCAAAAACTGCACGCCCTGAAGGAAGTCCTGAAAAAATTTCCGAAGGAAAAT
CATGAGGTTTTTAAATATGTGATTTCACACCTGAACAAAGTTTCCCATAATAACAAGGTGAATCTGATGA
CGTCTGAAAACCTGAGTATTTGTTTCTGGCCGACCCTGATGCGTCCGGATTTTAGCACCATGGATGCGCT
GACAGCTACTCGCACGTACCAGACCATCATTGAGCTGTTCATCCAACAGTGCCCGTTTTTCTTTTATAAT
CGTTGATGACGAAGCTTGCGGCCGCACTCGAGCACCACCACCACCACCACTGAGATCCGGCTGCTAACAA
AGCCCGAAAGGAAGCTGAGTTGGCTGCTGCCACCGCTGAGCAATAACTAGCATAACCCCTTGGGGCCTCT
AAACGGGTCTTG
